Addgene plasmid #20096: pEF 4r-YFP-3r
Depositing lab: Antonio Richart. Depositing organization: Instituto de Biologia Molecular y Celular de Plantas.
Backbone
  Vector backbone: pDONR221-P4R-P3R
  Backbone size w/o insert (bp): 4717
  Vector type: Synthetic Biology ; plant Gateway vector
Growth in bacteria
  Bacterial resistance: Kanamycin, 50 μg/mL
  Growth temperature: 37°C
  Growth strain: DH5alpha
  Copy number: High Copy
Gene/Insert
  Gene/Insert name: YFP
  Insert size (bp): 737
  Cloning method: Gateway Cloning
  Sequencing primers: 5′ N/A
Terms and licenses: Academic/Nonprofit Terms; Industry Terms: Not Available to Industry
How to cite: pEF 4r-YFP-3r was a gift from Antonio Richart (Addgene plasmid # 20096 ; http://n2t.net/addgene:20096 ; RRID:Addgene_20096)
