[The description below was written by a language model from this plasmid's Addgene catalogue record and pLannotate feature annotations shown in this document.]
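Description:
pEF 4r-YFP-3r is a MultiSite Gateway entry clone built in the pDONR221-P4R-P3R donor backbone and catalogued as a plant Gateway, synthetic-biology vector. It is a bacterial shuttle module rather than an expression plasmid. It replicates in E. coli from a high-copy ColE1/pUC-type origin and is selected with kanamycin through an aph(3')-Ia (KanR) gene. The annotated sequence is about 3.4 kb, smaller than the listed backbone size plus insert. This is expected, because the BP reaction swaps the donor vector's counter-selection cassette for the insert. Short fragments annotated as lacI and lacZα appear to be backbone remnants with no evident function here.

The payload is a yellow fluorescent protein coding sequence of roughly 0.7 kb, annotated as the EYFP-Q69K variant, a constitutively fluorescent Aequorea victoria derivative. Mutant attR-type Gateway recombination sites flank it. The upstream site is annotated as attR1 with an overlapping attB4 core, which fits the attR4 implied by the plasmid name, and the downstream site is attR3, spanning the sequence origin. No promoter positioned to drive YFP and no plant terminator are annotated. The rrnB T1 and T2 terminators upstream of the cassette insulate it from read-through transcription in bacteria, and a T7 promoter lies just outside the downstream recombination site, pointing back toward the insert.

The construct is designed as the middle or tagging element in a multi-fragment LR reaction. There, YFP is joined in a defined order and orientation with compatible entry clones carrying promoters or genes of interest, and the assembly goes into a destination vector, presumably a plant binary one. The record does not specify particular partner clones or destination vectors.
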