Features (pLannotate 1.2.2; 11 found; start..end, strand, type, name):
    172..190     -  promoter       T7 promoter: promoter for bacteriophage T7 RNA polymerase
    324..1133    +  CDS            KanR: aminoglycoside phosphotransferase; aph(3')-Ia; confers resistance to kanamycin in bacteria or G418 (Geneticin®) in eukaryotes
   1280..1868    +  rep_origin     ori: high-copy-number ColE1/pMB1/pBR322/pUC origin of replication
   2051..2143    +  CDS            lacI (fragment): lac repressor; lacI; The lac repressor binds to the lac operator to inhibit transcription in E. coli. This inhibition can be relieved by adding lactose or isopropyl-β-D-thiogalactopyranoside (IPTG).
   2198..2225    -  terminator     rrnB T2 terminator: transcription terminator T2 from the E. coli rrnB gene
   2357..2400    +  terminator     rrnB T1 terminator: Escherichia coli rrnB; transcription terminator T1 from the E. coli rrnB gene
   2447..2483    -  CDS            lacZα (fragment): LacZα fragment of β-galactosidase; lacZ fragment
   2533..2652    -  protein_bind   attR1: mutant version of attR; recombination site for the Gateway® LR reaction LR Clonase™
   2636..2656    -  protein_bind   attB4: mutant version of attB; core recombination site for the Gateway® BP reaction BP Clonase™
   2659..3375    +  CDS            EYFP-Q69K: EYFP-Q69K is a basic (constitutively fluorescent) green/yellow fluorescent protein published in 1999, derived from Aequorea victoria. It has moderate acid sensitivity.
   3397..116     +  protein_bind   attR3 (across the origin): mutant version of attR; recombination site for the Gateway® LR reaction LR Clonase™
>Addgene plasmid #20096 | pEF 4r-YFP-3r | depositor full sequence | sequence record 9466 | Author sequence
TATAATAAAGTTGAACGAGAAACGTAAAATGATATAAATATCAATATATTAAATTAGATTTTGCATAAAA
AACAGACTACATAATACTGTAAAACACAACATATCCAGTCACTATGAATCAACTACTTAGATGGTATTAG
TGACCTGTACTGCAGGGCGGCCGCGATATCCCCTATAGTGAGTCGTATTACATGGTCATAGCTGTTTCCT
GGCAGCTCTGGCCCGTGTCTCAAAATCTCTGATGTTACATTGCACAAGATAAAAATATATCATCATGAAC
AATAAAACTGTCTGCTTACATAAACAGTAATACAAGGGGTGTTATGAGCCATATTCAACGGGAAACGTCG
AGGCCGCGATTAAATTCCAACATGGATGCTGATTTATATGGGTATAAATGGGCTCGCGATAATGTCGGGC
AATCAGGTGCGACAATCTATCGCTTGTATGGGAAGCCCGATGCGCCAGAGTTGTTTCTGAAACATGGCAA
AGGTAGCGTTGCCAATGATGTTACAGATGAGATGGTCAGACTAAACTGGCTGACGGAATTTATGCCTCTT
CCGACCATCAAGCATTTTATCCGTACTCCTGATGATGCATGGTTACTCACCACTGCGATCCCCGGAAAAA
CAGCATTCCAGGTATTAGAAGAATATCCTGATTCAGGTGAAAATATTGTTGATGCGCTGGCAGTGTTCCT
GCGCCGGTTGCATTCGATTCCTGTTTGTAATTGTCCTTTTAACAGCGATCGCGTATTTCGTCTCGCTCAG
GCGCAATCACGAATGAATAACGGTTTGGTTGATGCGAGTGATTTTGATGACGAGCGTAATGGCTGGCCTG
TTGAACAAGTCTGGAAAGAAATGCATAAACTTTTGCCATTCTCACCGGATTCAGTCGTCACTCATGGTGA
TTTCTCACTTGATAACCTTATTTTTGACGAGGGGAAATTAATAGGTTGTATTGATGTTGGACGAGTCGGA
ATCGCAGACCGATACCAGGATCTTGCCATCCTATGGAACTGCCTCGGTGAGTTTTCTCCTTCATTACAGA
AACGGCTTTTTCAAAAATATGGTATTGATAATCCTGATATGAATAAATTGCAGTTTCATTTGATGCTCGA
TGAGTTTTTCTAATCAGAATTGGTTAATTGGTTGTAACACTGGCAGAGCATTACGCTGACTTGACGGGAC
GGCGCAAGCTCATGACCAAAATCCCTTAACGTGAGTTACGCGTCGTTCCACTGAGCGTCAGACCCCGTAG
AAAAGATCAAAGGATCTTCTTGAGATCCTTTTTTTCTGCGCGTAATCTGCTGCTTGCAAACAAAAAAACC
ACCGCTACCAGCGGTGGTTTGTTTGCCGGATCAAGAGCTACCAACTCTTTTTCCGAAGGTAACTGGCTTC
AGCAGAGCGCAGATACCAAATACTGTTCTTCTAGTGTAGCCGTAGTTAGGCCACCACTTCAAGAACTCTG
TAGCACCGCCTACATACCTCGCTCTGCTAATCCTGTTACCAGTGGCTGCTGCCAGTGGCGATAAGTCGTG
TCTTACCGGGTTGGACTCAAGACGATAGTTACCGGATAAGGCGCAGCGGTCGGGCTGAACGGGGGGTTCG
TGCACACAGCCCAGCTTGGAGCGAACGACCTACACCGAACTGAGATACCTACAGCGTGAGCTATGAGAAA
GCGCCACGCTTCCCGAAGGGAGAAAGGCGGACAGGTATCCGGTAAGCGGCAGGGTCGGAACAGGAGAGCG
CACGAGGGAGCTTCCAGGGGGAAACGCCTGGTATCTTTATAGTCCTGTCGGGTTTCGCCACCTCTGACTT
GAGCGTCGATTTTTGTGATGCTCGTCAGGGGGGCGGAGCCTATGGAAAAACGCCAGCAACGCGGCCTTTT
TACGGTTCCTGGCCTTTTGCTGGCCTTTTGCTCACATGTTCTTTCCTGCGTTATCCCCTGATTCTGTGGA
TAACCGTATTACCGCCTTTGAGTGAGCTGATACCGCTCGCCGCAGCCGAACGACCGAGCGCAGCGAGTCA
GTGAGCGAGGAAGCGGAAGAGCGCCCAATACGCAAACCGCCTCTCCCCGCGCGTTGGCCGATTCATTAAT
GCAGCTGGCACGACAGGTTTCCCGACTGGAAAGCGGGCAGTGAGCGCAACGCAATTAATACGCGTACCGC
TAGCCAGGAAGAGTTTGTAGAAACGCAAAAAGGCCATCCGTCAGGATGGCCTTCTGCTTAGTTTGATGCC
TGGCAGTTTATGGCGGGCGTCCTGCCCGCCACCCTCCGGGCCGTTGCTTCACAACGTTCAAATCCGCTCC
CGGCGGATTTGTCCTACTCAGGAGAGCGTTCACCGACAAACAACAGATAAAACGAAAGGCCCAGTCTTCC
GACTGAGCCTTTCGTTTTATTTGATGCCTGGCAGTTCCCTACTCTCGCGTTAACGCTAGCATGGATGTTT
TCCCAGTCACGACGTTGTAAAACGACGGCCAGTCTTAAGCTCGGGCCCCTACAGGTCACTAATACCATCT
AAGTAGTTGATTCATAGTGACTGGATATGTTGTGTTTTACAGTATTATGTAGTCTGTTTTTTATGCAAAA
TCTAATTTAATATATTGATATTTATATCATTTTACGTTTCTCGTTCAACTTTTCTATACAAAGTTGCTAT
GGTGAGCAAGGGCGAGGAGCTGTTCACCGGGGTGGTGCCCATCCTGGTCGAGCTGGACGGCGACGTAAAC
GGCCACAAGTTCAGCGTGTCCGGCGAGGGCGAGGGCGATGCCACCTACGGCAAGCTGACCCTGAAGTTCA
TCTGCACCACCGGCAAGCTGCCCGTGCCCTGGCCCACCCTCGTGACCACCTTCGGCTACGGCCTGAAGTG
CTTCGCCCGCTACCCCGACCACATGAAGCAGCACGACTTCTTCAAGTCCGCCATGCCCGAAGGCTACGTC
CAGGAGCGCACCATCTTCTTCAAGGACGACGGCAACTACAAGACCCGCGCCGAGGTGAAGTTCGAGGGCG
ACACCCTGGTGAACCGCATCGAGCTGAAGGGCATCGACTTCAAGGAGGACGGCAACATCCTGGGGCACAA
GCTGGAGTACAACTACAACAGCCACAACGTCTATATCATGGCCGACAAGCAGAAGAACGGCATCAAGGTG
AACTTCAAGATCCGCCACAACATCGAGGACGGCAGCGTGCAGCTCGCCGACCACTACCAGCAGAACACCC
CCATCGGCGACGGCCCCGTGCTGCTGCCCGACAACCACTACCTGAGCTACCAGTCCGCCCTGAGCAAAGA
CCCCAACGAGAAGCGCGATCACATGGTCCTGCTGGAGTTCGTGACCGCCGCCGGGATCACTCTCGGCATG
GACGAGCTCTACAAGTCAGTCATGAGCTAAGGTACACAACTTTG
