>Addgene plasmid #20096 | pEF 4r-YFP-3r | addgene partial sequence | sequence record 25852 | 20096 with M13_forward20
TAATACCATCTAAGTAGTTGATTCATAGTGACTGGATATGTTGTGTTTTACAGTATTATGTAGTCTGTTT
TTTATGCAAAATCTAATTTAATATATTGATATTTATATCATTTTACGTTTCTCGTTCAACTTTTCTATAC
AAAGTTGCTATGGTGAGCAAGGGCGAGGAGCTGTTCACCGGGGTGGTGCCCATCCTGGTCGAGCTGGACG
GCGACGTAAACGGCCACAAGTTCAGCGTGTCCGGCGAGGGCGAGGGCGATGCCACCTACGGCAAGCTGAC
CCTGAAGTTCATCTGCACCACCGGCAAGCTGCCCGTGCCCTGGCCCACCCTCGTGACCACCTTCGGCTAC
GGCCTGAAGTGCTTCGCCCGCTACCCCGACCACATGAAGCAGCACGACTTCTTCAAGTCCGCCATGCCCG
AAGGCTACGTCCAGGAGCGCACCATCTTCTTCAAGGACGACGGCAACTACAAGACCCGCGCCGAGGTGAA
GTTCGAGGGCGACACCCTGGTGAACCGCATCGAGCTGAAGGGCATCGACTTCAAGGAGGACGGCAACATC
CTGGGGCACAAGCTGGAGTACAACTACAACAGCCACAACGTCTATATCATGGCCGACAAGCAGAAGAACG
GCATCAAGGTGAACTTCAAGATCCGCCACAACATCGAGGACGGCAGCGTGCAGCTCGCCGACCACTACCA
GCAGAACACCCCCATCGGCGACGGCCCCGTGCTGCTG
